>Addgene plasmid #127192 | RP1B FUS 1-163 | addgene full sequence | sequence record 246036 | Addgene NGS Result
GATGGCGCCCAACAGTCCCCCGGCCACGGGGCCTGCCACCATACCCACGCCGAAACAAGCGCTCATGAGC
CCGAAGTGGCGAGCCCGATCTTCCCCATCGGTGATGTCGGCGATATAGGCGCCAGCAACCGCACCTGTGG
CGCCGGTGATGCCGGCCACGATGCGTCCGGCGTAGAGGATCGAGATCTCGATCCCGCGAAATTAATACGA
CTCACTATAGGGGAATTGTGAGCGGATAACAATTCCCCTCTAGAAATAATTTTGTTTAACTTTAAGAAGG
AGATATACCATGGGCTCTGATAAAATTCATCATCATCATCATCACGAAAATCTTTATTTTCAAGGTATGG
CCTCAAACGATTATACCCAACAAGCAACCCAAAGCTATGGGGCCTACCCCACCCAGCCCGGGCAGGGCTA
TTCCCAGCAGAGCAGTCAGCCCTACGGACAGCAGAGTTACAGTGGTTATAGCCAGTCCACGGACACTTCA
GGCTATGGCCAGAGCAGCTATTCTTCTTATGGCCAGAGCCAGAACACAGGCTATGGAACTCAGTCAACTC
CCCAGGGATATGGCTCGACTGGCGGCTATGGCAGTAGCCAGAGCTCCCAATCGTCTTACGGGCAGCAGTC
CTCCTATCCTGGCTATGGCCAGCAGCCAGCTCCCAGCAGCACCTCGGGAAGTTACGGTAGCAGTTCTCAG
AGCAGCAGCTATGGGCAGCCCCAGAGTGGGAGCTACAGCCAGCAGCCTAGCTATGGTGGACAGCAGCAAA
GCTATGGACAGCAGCAAAGCTATAATCCCCCTCAGGGCTATGGACAGCAGAACCAGTACAACAGCTGAGA
TCCTCGAGCACCACCACCACCACCACTGAGATCCGGCTGCTAACAAAGCCCGAAAGGAAGCTGAGTTGGC
TGCTGCCACCGCTGAGCAATAACTAGCATAACCCCTTGGGGCCTCTAAACGGGTCTTGAGGGGTTTTTTG
CTGAAAGGAGGAACTATATCCGGATTGGCGAATGGG
[124 nt withheld, positions 1017-1140]
C
[91 nt withheld, positions 1142-1232]
A
[49 nt withheld, positions 1234-1282]
CCTTTGACGTTGGAGTCCACGTTCTTT
[37 nt withheld, positions 1310-1346]
ACCCTATCTCGGTCTATTCTTTTGATTTATAAGGGATTTTGCCGATTTCGGCCTATTGGTTAAAAAATGA
GCTGATTTAACAAAAATTTAACGCGAATTTTAACAAAATATTAACGCTTACAATTTAGGTGGCACTTTTC
GGGGAAATGTGCGCGGAACCCCTATTTGTTTATTTTTCTAAATACATTCAAATATGTATCCGCTCATGAA
TTAATTCTTAGAAAAACTCATCGAGCATCAAATGAAACTGCAATTTATTCATATCAGGATTATCAATACC
ATATTTTTGAAAAAGCCGTTTCTGTAATGAAGGAGAAAACTCACCGAGGCAGTTCCATAGGATGGCAAGA
TCCTGGTATCGGTCTGCGATTCCGACTCGTCCAACATCAATACAACCTATTAATTTCCCCTCGTCAAAAA
TAAGGTTATCAAGTGAGAAATCACCATGAGTGACGACTGAATCCGGTGAGAATGGCAAAAGTTTATGCAT
TTCTTTCCAGACTTGTTCAACAGGCCAGCCATTACGCTCGTCATCAAAATCACTCGCATCAACCAAACCG
TTATTCATTCGTGATTGCGCCTGAGCGAGACGAAATACGCGATCGCTGTTAAAAGGACAATTACAAACAG
GAATCGAATGCAACCGGCGCAGGAACACTGCCAGCGCATCAACAATATTTTCACCTGAATCAGGATATTC
TTCTAATACCTGGAATGCTGTTTTCCCGGGGATCGCAGTGGTGAGTAACCATGCATCATCAGGAGTACGG
ATAAAATGCTTGATGGTCGGAAGAGGCATAAATTCCGTCAGCCAGTTTAGTCTGACCATCTCATCTGTAA
CATCATTGGCAACGCTACCTTTGCCATGTTTCAGAAACAACTCTGGCGCATCGGGCTTCCCATACAATCG
ATAGATTGTCGCACCTGATTGCCCGACATTATCGCGAGCCCATTTATACCCATATAAATCAGCATCCATG
TTGGAATTTAATCGCGGCCTAGAGCAAGACGTTTCCCGTTGAATATGGCTCATAACACCCCTTGTATTAC
TGTTTATGTAAGCAGACAGTTTTATTGTTCATGACCAAAATCCCTTAACGTGAGTTTTCGTTCCACTGAG
CGTCAGACCCCGTAGAAAAGATCAAAGGATCTTCTTGAGATCCTTTTTTTCTGCGCGTAATCTGCTGCTT
GCAAACAAAAAAACCACCGCTACCAGCGGTGGTTTGTTTGCCGGATCAAGAGCTACCAACTCTTTTTCCG
AAGGTAACTGGCTTCAGCAGAGCGCAGATACCAAATACTGTCCTTCTAGTGTAGCCGTAGTTAGGCCACC
ACTTCAAGAACTCTGTAGCACCGCCTACATACCTCGCTCTGCTAATCCTGTTACCAGTGGCTGCTGCCAG
TGGCGATAAGTCGTGTCTTACCGGGTTGGACTCAAGACGATAGTTACCGGATAAGGCGCAGCGGTCGGGC
TGAACGGGGGGTTCGTGCACACAGCCCAGCTTGGAGCGAACGACCTACACCGAACTGAGATACCTACAGC
GTGAGCTATGAGAAAGCGCCACGCTTCCCGAAGGGAGAAAGGCGGACAGGTATCCGGTAAGCGGCAGGGT
CGGAACAGGAGAGCGCACGAGGGAGCTTCCAGGGGGAAACGCCTGGTATCTTTATAGTCCTGTCGGGTTT
CGCCACCTCTGACTTGAGCGTCGATTTTTGTGATGCTCGTCAGGGGGGCGGAGCCTATGGAAAAACGCCA
GCAACGCGGCCTTTTTACGGTTCCTGGCCTTTTGCTGGCCTTTTGCTCACATGTTCTTTCCTGCGTTATC
CCCTGATTCTGTGGATAACCGTATTACCGCCTTTGAGTGAGCTGATACCGCTCGCCGCAGCCGAACGACC
GAGCGCAGCGAGTCAGTGAGCGAGGAAGCGGAAGAGCGCCTGATGCGGTATTTTCTCCTTACGCATCTGT
GCGGTATTTCACACCGCAATGGTGCACTCTCAGTACAATCTGCTCTGATGCCGCATAGTTAAGCCAGTAT
ACACTCCGCTATCGCTACGTGACTGGGTCATGGCTGCGCCCCGACACCCGCCAACACCCGCTGACGCGCC
CTGACGGGCTTGTCTGCTCCCGGCATCCGCTTACAGACAAGCTGTGACCGTCTCCGGGAGCTGCATGTGT
CAGAGGTTTTCACCGTCATCACCGAAACGCGCGAGGCAGCTGCGGTAAAGCTCATCAGCGTGGTCGTGAA
GCGATTCACAGATGTCTGCCTGTTCATCCGCGTCCAGCTCGTTGAGTTTCTCCAGAAGCGTTAATGTCTG
GCTTCTGATAAAGCGGGCCATGTTAAGGGCGGTTTTTTCCTGTTTGGTCACTGATGCCTCCGTGTAAGGG
GGATTTCTGTTCATGGGGGTAATGATACCGATGAAACGAGAGAGGATGCTCACGATACGGGTTACTGATG
ATGAACATGCCCGGTTACTGGAACGTTGTGAGGGTAAACAACTGGCGGTATGGATGCGGCGGGACCAGAG
AAAAATCACTCAGGGTCAATGCCAGCGCTTCGTTAATACAGATGTAGGTGTTCCACAGGGTAGCCAGCAG
CATCCTGCGATGCAGATCCGGAACATAATGGTGCAGGGCGCTGACTTCCGCGTTTCCAGACTTTACGAAA
CACGGAAACCGAAGACCATTCATGTTGTTGCTCAGGTCGCAGACGTTTTGCAGCAGCAGTCGCTTCACGT
TCGCTCGCGTATCGGTGATTCATTCTGCTAACCAGTAAGGCAACCCCGCCAGCCTAGCCGGGTCCTCAAC
GACAGGAGCACGATCATGCGCACCCGTGGGGCCGCCATGCCGGCGATAATGGCCTGCTTCTCGCCGAAAC
GTTTGGTGGCGGGACCAGTGACGAAGGCTTGAGCGAGGGCGTGCAAGATTCCGAATACCGCAAGCGACAG
GCCGATCATCGTCGCGCTCCAGCGAAAGCGGTCCTCGCCGAAAATGACCCAGAGCGCTGCCGGCACCTGT
CCTACGAGTTGCATGATAAAGAAGACAGTCATAAGTGCGGCGACGATAGTCATGCCCCGCGCCCACCGGA
AGGAGCTGACTGGGTTGAAGGCTCTCAAGGGCATCGGTCGAGATCCCGGTGCCTAATGAGTGAGCTAACT
TACATTAATTGCGTTGCGCTCACTGCCCGCTTTCCAGTCGGGAAACCTGTCGTGCCAGCTGCATTAATGA
ATCGGCCAACGCGCGGGGAGAGGCGGTTTGCGTATTGGGCGCCAGGGTGGTTTTTCTTTTCACCAGTGAG
ACGGGCAACAGCTGATTGCCCTTCACCGCCTGGCCCTGAGAGAGTTGCAGCAAGCGGTCCACGCTGGTTT
GCCCCAGCAGGCGAAAATCCTGTTTGATGGTGGTTAACGGCGGGATATAACATGAGCTGTCTTCGGTATC
GTCGTATCCCACTACCGAGATATCCGCACCAACGCGCAGCCCGGACTCGGTAATGGCGCGCATTGCGCCC
AGCGCCATCTGATCGTTGGCAACCAGCATCGCAGTGGGAACGATGCCCTCATTCAGCATTTGCATGGTTT
GTTGAAAACCGGACATGGCACTCCAGTCGCCTTCCCGTTCCGCTATCGGCTGAATTTGATTGCGAGTGAG
ATATTTATGCCAGCCAGCCAGACGCAGACGCGCCGAGACAGAACTTAATGGGCCCGCTAACAGCGCGATT
TGCTGGTGACCCAATGCGACCAGATGCTCCACGCCCAGTCGCGTACCGTCTTCATGGGAGAAAATAATAC
TGTTGATGGGTGTCTGGTCAGAGACATCAAGAAATAACGCCGGAACATTAGTGCAGGCAGCTTCCACAGC
AATGGCATCCTGGTCATCCAGCGGATAGTTAATGATCAGCCCACTGACGCGTTGCGCGAGAAGATTGTGC
ACCGCCGCTTTACAGGCTTCGACGCCGCTTCGTTCTACCATCGACACCACCACGCTGGCACCCAGTTGAT
CGGCGCGAGATTTAATCGCCGCGACAATTTGCGACGGCGCGTGCAGGGCCAGACTGGAGGTGGCAACGCC
AATCAGCAACGACTGTTTGCCCGCCAGTTGTTGTGCCACGCGGTTGGGAATGTAATTCAGCTCCGCCATC
GCCGCTTCCACTTTTTCCCGCGTTTTCGCAGAAACGTGGCTGGCCTGGTTCACCACGCGGGAAACGGTCT
GATAAGAGACACCGGCATACTCTGCGACATCGTATAACGTTACTGGTTTCACATTCACCACCCTGAATTG
ACTCTCTTCCGGGCGCTATCATGCCATACCGCGAAAGGTTTTGCGCCATTCGATGGTGTCCGGGATCTCG
ACGCTCTCCCTTATGCGACTCCTGCATTAGGAAGCAGCCCAGTAGTAGGTTGAGGCCGTTGAGCACCGCC
GCCGCAAGGAATGGTGCATGCAAGGA
Features (pLannotate 1.2.2; 20 found; start..end, strand, type, name):
    203..221     +  promoter       T7 promoter: promoter for bacteriophage T7 RNA polymerase
    222..246     +  protein_bind   lac operator: The lac repressor binds to the lac operator to inhibit transcription in E. coli. This inhibition can be relieved by adding lactose or isopropyl-β-D-thiogalactopyranoside (IPTG). lac repressor encoded by lacI
    261..283     +  RBS            RBS: efficient ribosome binding site from bacteriophage T7 gene 10 (Olins and Rangwala, 1989)
    308..324     +  CDS            capTEV™ (fragment): composite tag for in vivo biotinylation, TEV protease cleavage, and 6xHis tagging
    347..835     +  CDS            FUS (fragment): FUS_HUMAN - Also known as TLS. Experimental evidence at protein level: Swiss-Prot protein existence level 1. DNA/RNA-binding protein that plays a role in various cellular processes such as transcription regulation, RNA splicing, RNA transport, DNA repair and damage response (PubMed:27731383). Binds to nascent pre-mRNAs and acts as a molecular mediator between RNA polymerase II and U1 small nuclear ribonucleoprotein thereby coupling transcription and splicing (PubMed:26124092). Binds also its own pre- mRNA and autoregulates its expression; this autoregulation mechanism is mediated by non-sense-
    849..866     +  CDS            9xHis (fragment): 9xHis affinity tag
    876..925     +  CDS            SET1 (fragment): solubility-enhancement tag derived from T7 phage gene 10B
    933..980     +  terminator     T7 terminator: transcription terminator for bacteriophage T7 RNA polymerase
   1017..1445    +  rep_origin     f1 ori (sequence partly withheld): f1 bacteriophage origin of replication; arrow indicates direction of (+) strand synthesis
   1498..1555    +  promoter       AmpR promoter (fragment): bla
   1564..2379    -  CDS            KanR: aminoglycoside phosphotransferase; aph(3')-Ia; confers resistance to kanamycin in bacteria or G418 (Geneticin®) in eukaryotes
   2501..3089    +  rep_origin     ori: high-copy-number ColE1/pMB1/pBR322/pUC origin of replication
   3275..3414    -  misc_feature   bom: basis of mobility region from pBR322
   3516..3707    -  CDS            rop: Rop protein, which maintains plasmids at low copy number; rop
   3724..4104    +  CDS            YPB1_ECOLX: Protein predicted: Swiss-Prot protein existence level 4. From Escherichia coli.
   4176..4467    -  CDS            TcR (fragment): tetracycline efflux protein; tet; confers resistance to tetracycline
   4482..4503    -  protein_bind   CAP binding site: CAP binding activates transcription in the presence of cAMP. E. coli catabolite activator protein
   4516..5598    -  CDS            lacI: lac repressor; lacI; The lac repressor binds to the lac operator to inhibit transcription in E. coli. This inhibition can be relieved by adding lactose or isopropyl-β-D-thiogalactopyranoside (IPTG).
   5599..5676    -  promoter       lacI promoter: lacI
   5684..181     -  CDS            TcR (fragment) (across the origin): tetracycline efflux protein; tet; confers resistance to tetracycline
