[The description below was written by a language model from this plasmid's Addgene catalogue record and pLannotate feature annotations shown in this document.]
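Description:
RP1B FUS 1-163 is a bacterial expression plasmid built on the RP1B backbone, a pET-style vector for T7-driven protein production in E. coli. It carries a kanamycin resistance gene (aph(3')-Ia) for selection and a ColE1/pMB1-type origin of replication, alongside the pBR322-derived bom region and the rop gene. The catalogue lists it as high copy, although rop is normally associated with reduced copy number. An f1 phage origin is also present, and short tetracycline-resistance fragments and a partial AmpR promoter appear to be non-functional backbone remnants.

The insert encodes residues 1–163 of human FUS, the N-terminal low-complexity domain (also listed as FUS LC). Expression is controlled by a T7 promoter followed by a lac operator and the strong T7 gene 10 ribosome binding site, with a T7 terminator downstream. The plasmid's own lacI gene supplies repressor, so transcription stays off until induced with IPTG in a host that provides T7 RNA polymerase. The backbone contributes an N-terminal hexahistidine tag. The feature table matches a short segment upstream of FUS to a composite His/TEV-site tag, which is consistent with this, though the record does not explicitly state that a protease cleavage site is present. A further His-tag-like fragment and a T7 gene 10B-derived fragment are annotated downstream of the insert, past the XhoI cloning site. Whether they are translated is not stated, and they may simply be vector sequence lying beyond a stop codon.

The stated purpose is protein expression for affinity purification. The associated publication title indicates the recombinant FUS low-complexity domain was used to study the molecular interactions underlying its liquid-liquid phase separation.
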