Addgene plasmid #127192: RP1B FUS 1-163
Purpose: Protein expression for affinity purification
Depositing lab: Nicolas Fawzi. Depositing organization: Brown University. Publication: Molecular interactions underlying liquid-liquid phase separation of the FUS low-complexity domain. Murthy AC, Dignon GL, Kan Y, Zerze GH, Parekh SH, Mittal J, Fawzi NL. Nat Struct Mol Biol. 2019 Jul;26(7):637-648. doi: 10.1038/s41594-019-0250-x. Epub 2019 Jul 1. PubMed 31270472.
Backbone
  Vector backbone: RP1B
  Vector type: Bacterial Expression
Growth in bacteria
  Bacterial resistance: Kanamycin, 50 μg/mL
  Growth temperature: 37°C
  Growth strain: DH5alpha
  Copy number: High Copy
Gene/Insert
  Gene/Insert name: FUS 1-163 (alt names: FUS LC; FUS LC WT)
  Species: H. sapiens (human)
  Entrez Gene: FUS (a.k.a. ALS6, ETM4, FUS1, HNRNPP2, POMP75, TLS, altFUS)
  Tag / fusion protein: hexahistidine (N terminal on backbone)
  Cloning method: Restriction Enzyme; 5′ cloning site NdeI (destroyed during cloning); 3′ cloning site XhoI (not destroyed)
  Sequencing primers: 5′ T7; 3′ T7 term
Terms and licenses: Academic/Nonprofit Terms; Industry Terms: Not Available to Industry
How to cite: RP1B FUS 1-163 was a gift from Nicolas Fawzi (Addgene plasmid # 127192 ; http://n2t.net/addgene:127192 ; RRID:Addgene_127192)
