>Addgene plasmid #127192 | RP1B FUS 1-163 | depositor partial sequence | sequence record 243228 | Insert sequence
GAAGGAGATATACCATGGGCTCTGATAAAATTCATCACCATCACCATCACGAAAATCTTTATTTTCAAGG
TATGGCCTCAAACGATTATACCCAACAAGCAACCCAAAGCTATGGGGCCTACCCCACCCAGCCCGGGCAG
GGCTATTCCCAGCAGAGCAGTCAGCCCTACGGACAGCAGAGTTACAGTGGTTATAGCCAGTCCACGGACA
CTTCAGGCTATGGCCAGAGCAGCTATTCTTCTTATGGCCAGAGCCAGAACACAGGCTATGGAACTCAGTC
AACTCCCCAGGGATATGGCTCGACTGGCGGCTATGGCAGTAGCCAGAGCTCCCAATCGTCTTACGGGCAG
CAGTCCTCCTATCCTGGCTATGGCCAGCAGCCAGCTCCCAGCAGCACCTCGGGAAGTTACGGTAGCAGTT
CTCAGAGCAGCAGCTATGGGCAGCCCCAGAGTGGGAGCTACAGCCAGCAGCCTAGCTATGGTGGACAGCA
GCAAAGCTATGGACAGCAGCAAAGCTATAATCCCCCTCAGGGCTATGGACAGCAGAACCAGTACAACAGC
TGACTCGAG
